Addgene plasmid #169184: pBIG2abc_nsp12-His6-3xFlag/nsp7-Linker-nsp8 (SARS-CoV-2)
Purpose: Baculoviral transfer vector to co-express nsp12-His6-3xFlag and nsp7-Linker-nsp8 fusion in insect cells
Depositing lab: John Diffley. Depositing organization: Francis Crick Institute. Publication: Identifying SARS-CoV-2 antiviral compounds by screening for small molecule inhibitors of nsp12/7/8 RNA-dependent RNA polymerase. Bertolin AP, Weissmann F, Zeng J, Posse V, Milligan JC, Canal B, Ulferts R, Wu M, Drury LS, Howell M, Beale R, Diffley JFX. Biochem J. 2021 Jul 16;478(13):2425-2443. doi: 10.1042/BCJ20210200. PubMed 34198323.
Backbone
  Vector backbone: pBIG2abc (biGBac)
  Vector type: Insect Expression
  Selectable markers: Gentamicin
Growth in bacteria
  Bacterial resistance: Chloramphenicol and Ampicillin, 25 & 100 μg/mL
  Growth temperature: 37°C
  Growth strain: DH5alpha
  Copy number: Unknown
Gene/Insert
  Gene/Insert name: nsp12-His6-3xFlag/nsp7-Linker-nsp8 (alt names: nsp12-HF/7L8; SARS-CoV-2 nsp12/7-8)
  Species: Synthetic; SARS-CoV-2
  Mutation: Codon optimised for insect cells (Spodoptera frugiperda)
  Entrez Gene: ORF1ab (a.k.a. GU280_gp01)
  Promoter: Polyhedrin
  Tag / fusion protein: His6-3xFlag (nsp12 C-terminus); nsp7-nsp8 fusion protein with 6 aa linker (GGSGGS)
  Cloning method: Gibson Cloning
  Sequencing primers: 5′ TCAACAGGTTGAACTGCTGATC; 3′ GGTGTAGCGTCGTAAGCTAATAC
Terms and licenses: Academic/Nonprofit Terms; Industry Terms: Not Available to Industry
Depositor comments: Baculovirus generation using Tn7 transposition (Bac-to-Bac).
How to cite: pBIG2abc_nsp12-His6-3xFlag/nsp7-Linker-nsp8 (SARS-CoV-2) was a gift from John Diffley (Addgene plasmid # 169184 ; http://n2t.net/addgene:169184 ; RRID:Addgene_169184)
