[The description below was written by a language model from this plasmid's Addgene catalogue record and pLannotate feature annotations shown in this document.]
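Description:
pBIG2abc_nsp12-His6-3xFlag/nsp7-Linker-nsp8 (SARS-CoV-2) is an 11.6 kb baculoviral transfer vector built on the pBIG2abc backbone of the biGBac multigene assembly system. It is used to co-express the core components of the SARS-CoV-2 RNA-dependent RNA polymerase in insect cells. It is propagated in E. coli through a high-copy ColE1/pUC-type origin under chloramphenicol and ampicillin selection (CmR and AmpR cassettes), and it also carries an f1 origin. The expression cargo lies between the Tn7L and Tn7R ends of a mini-Tn7 element, together with a gentamicin resistance gene. This arrangement allows Tn7 transposition into a bacmid in the Bac-to-Bac manner, with gentamicin selecting for the transposed bacmid, as the depositor notes. A loxP site and a fragment of the R6K γ origin are also annotated, probably remnants of the donor vectors used in assembly.

The payload consists of two separate expression cassettes assembled by Gibson cloning. Each is driven by its own polyhedrin promoter, the very late baculovirus promoter, and terminated by an SV40 polyadenylation signal, with HSV TK poly(A) signals nearby. One cassette encodes nsp12, the catalytic polymerase subunit, carrying a C-terminal His6-3xFlag tag for affinity purification. The other encodes the cofactors nsp7 and nsp8 joined into one polypeptide by a six-residue glycine-serine linker. Both reading frames are synthetic and codon optimised for Spodoptera frugiperda. The automated annotation labels them only as fragments of the viral ORF1ab and ORF1a polyproteins, and the functional text attached to those hits describes other nsps rather than these inserts. Short hits such as SET1 and large T antigen appear to be incidental matches within the terminator regions. According to the associated publication, the purified nsp12/7/8 complex was used to screen for small-molecule polymerase inhibitors.
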