Features (pLannotate 1.2.2; 29 found; start..end, strand, type, name):
     98..146     -  polyA_signal   HSV TK poly(A) signal: herpes simplex virus thymidine kinase polyadenylation signal (Cole and Stacy, 1985)
    427..476     -  CDS            SET1 (fragment): solubility-enhancement tag derived from T7 phage gene 10B
    505..639     -  polyA_signal   SV40 poly(A) signal: SV40 polyadenylation signal
    662..745     -  CDS            large T antigen (fragment): large T antigen from SV40 (simian virus 40)
    772..795     -  CDS            5xFLAG (fragment): five tandem FLAG® epitope tags
    871..3681    -  CDS            rep (fragment): R1AB_SARS2 - Experimental evidence at protein level: Swiss-Prot protein existence level 1. [2'-O-methyltransferase]: Methyltransferase that mediates mRNA cap 2'-O-ribose methylation to the 5'-cap structure of viral mRNAs. N7-methyl guanosine cap is a prerequisite for binding of nsp16. Therefore plays an essential role in viral mRNAs cap methylation which is essential to evade immune system. From Severe acute respiratory syndrome coronavirus 2 (2019-nCoV) (SARS-CoV-2).
   3719..3810    -  promoter       polyhedrin promoter: polh from Autographa californica; promoter for the baculovirus polyhedrin gene
   3905..3953    -  polyA_signal   HSV TK poly(A) signal: herpes simplex virus thymidine kinase polyadenylation signal (Cole and Stacy, 1985)
   4051..4084    -  protein_bind   loxP: Cre-mediated recombination occurs in the 8-bp core sequence (GCATACAT). Cre recombinase
   4113..4140    +  rep_origin     R6K γ ori (fragment): γ replication origin from E. coli plasmid R6K; requires the R6K initiator protein pi for replication
   4140..4502    +  CDS            YPR2_ECOLX (fragment): Protein predicted: Swiss-Prot protein existence level 4. From Escherichia coli.
   4480..4508    +  promoter       Pc promoter: intI1 (promoter lies within the coding sequence); class 1 integron promoter
   4697..5230    +  CDS            GmR: gentamycin acetyltransferase; aacC1; confers resistance to gentamycin
   5297..5521    +  mobile_element Tn7R: mini-Tn7 element (right end of the Tn7 transposon) Tn7
   5589..5640    +  misc_feature   bom (fragment): basis of mobility region from pBR322
   5826..6414    -  rep_origin     ori: high-copy-number ColE1/pMB1/pBR322/pUC origin of replication
   6585..7445    -  CDS            AmpR: β-lactamase; bla; confers resistance to ampicillin, carbenicillin, and related antibiotics
   7446..7550    -  promoter       AmpR promoter: bla
   7576..8030    -  rep_origin     f1 ori (sequence partly withheld): f1 bacteriophage origin of replication; arrow indicates direction of (+) strand synthesis
   8330..8989    -  CDS            CmR: chloramphenicol acetyltransferase; cat; confers resistance to chloramphenicol
   8990..9092    -  promoter       cat promoter: promoter of the E. coli cat gene encoding chloramphenicol acetyltransferase
   9213..9304    +  mobile_element IS1 (fragment): prokaryotic transposable element IS1
   9477..9642    +  mobile_element Tn7L: mini-Tn7 element (left end of the Tn7 transposon) Tn7
   9920..9968    -  polyA_signal   HSV TK poly(A) signal: herpes simplex virus thymidine kinase polyadenylation signal (Cole and Stacy, 1985)
  10249..10298   -  CDS            SET1 (fragment): solubility-enhancement tag derived from T7 phage gene 10B
  10327..10461   -  polyA_signal   SV40 poly(A) signal: SV40 polyadenylation signal
  10484..10567   -  CDS            large T antigen (fragment): large T antigen from SV40 (simian virus 40)
  10594..11454   -  CDS            R1A_SARS2 (fragment): Experimental evidence at protein level: Swiss-Prot protein existence level 1. [Non-structural protein 10]: Plays a pivotal role in viral transcription by stimulating both nsp14 3'-5' exoribonuclease and nsp16 2'-O-methyltransferase activities. Therefore plays an essential role in viral mRNAs cap methylation. From Severe acute respiratory syndrome coronavirus 2 (2019-nCoV) (SARS-CoV-2).
  11507..3       -  promoter       polyhedrin promoter (across the origin): polh from Autographa californica; promoter for the baculovirus polyhedrin gene
>Addgene plasmid #169184 | pBIG2abc_nsp12-His6-3xFlag/nsp7-Linker-nsp8 (SARS-CoV-2) | addgene full sequence | sequence record 333981 | Addgene NGS Result
GATCTATTAATATTCCGGAGTAGGTCGATTTAAATCTTTAGACCATAGAGCGTTCACTTGACAGAGTGCC
AGCCCTGGGACCGAACCCCGCGTTTATGAACAAACGACCCAACACCCGTGCGTTTTATTCTGTCTTTTTA
TTGCCGTCATAGCGCGGGTTCCTTCCGGTATTGTCTCCTTCCGTGTTTCAGTTAGCCTCGATAAAAACCC
CGATTGAGATATAGTTTTTAATTAACCCGTAGTGGCTATGGCAGGGCTTGCCGCCCCGACGTTGGCTGCG
AGCCCTGGGCCTTCACCCGAACTTGGGGGTTGGGGTGGGGAAAAGGAAGAAACGCGGGCGTATTGGTCCC
AATGGGGTCTCGGTGGGGTATCGACGTAACCCCGATTGAGATATAGATTTATTTAAATGGTTATGATAGT
TATTGCTCAGCGGTGGCAGCAGCCAACTCAGCTTCCTTTCGGGCTTTGTTAGCAGCCGGATCTTCTAGGC
TCAAGCAGTGATCAGATCCAGACATGATAAGATACATTGATGAGTTTGGACAAACCACAACTAGAATGCA
GTGAAAAAAATGCTTTATTTGTGAAATTTGTGATGCTATTGCTTTATTTGTAACCATTATAAGCTGCAAT
AAACAAGTTAACAACAACAATTGCATTCATTTTATGTTTCAGGTTCAGGGGGAGGTGTGGGAGGTTTTTT
AAAGCAAGTAAAACCTCTACAAATGTGGTATGGCTGATTATGATCCTCTAGTACTTCTCGACAAGCTTTT
ACTTGTCATCGTCGTCTTTGTAGTCGATGTCATGATCCTTGTAATCGCCGTCGTGGTCCTTGTAGTCAGA
ACCGTGATGGTGGTGATGGTGGGAGCCACCCTGCAGCACGGTGTGAGGGGTGTACATAGCCTCGTAGAAT
TCGGGCTCCCAGTAACGAGAGGTGTTGTCGTTGGTCAGCATCACGGAGTACATGTCCAGCATGTGTCCGG
TCAGCTCGTCGTGCAGCTTGCGGATGTACTGCAGGTACAGGTGGAACACGTCAGCGTACTCTTGATTGGG
GTGCTTAGTCAGAGGGTAAGCGTCGATAGCCAGGGACACGAAACGCTCGATCATCAGGGTTCCGTCGGTC
TTGACGATGTCATCCACGAAGCAACCAGCGCCGAGGATACGAGAAGGATCAGGATAAGGCAGGTACACGT
AATCGTCGCCCTGCTTGACCAGCATGGTGTGCTGGGAGCAGAACTCGTGGGGACCCTTAGTCAGGTCAGT
CTCGGTCCAGCACTTAGCCTCGGACATGAACACGTTGTTCTGGTAGTACAGCACGGACTTGAAGTTCTTG
ATGGAAGCCACCAGGCCTTGGGAAGCGTAGGTGGAGTTGAAGCACACGACAGCGTCGTCGGACAGGATCA
TCATGCTGAAGTGCTTGCGCAGGTAAGCGTAGAACTCGTTCACGAAGTCAGTGTCGACGTCACGGTTACG
GTACAGGCACTCGTACAGACGGTGCTGCAGGTTACGCACGTATTTGTCAGCGATCTTGTTGCCGTCGGTG
GACAGCAGAGCGTTCACGTTAGCGGTCACAGCCTGGCAGATGTTGAACACGGAGTTAGCGTAAGCGGTGG
TAGCGTCGCCAGAGGAAGTACCACCAGGCTTCACGTACAGGGAACCACCGCACATGACCATCTCGGACAG
CACCTGAGCGCACTCGTTAGCCAGACGGTAGAAACGGTGAGACAGGGAGCAGCAAGTAGTGTGCTTGCGA
GCCAGCACCAGGGAAGCCATGATACGCAGCATGTTAGGCATAGCACGATCGCACTTGGGGTAGTCCCAGC
CCATCAGGTGAGGGTTTTCCACGTCGGAGTACACGGTTTTCAGCATGTTGTGCCAGCCACCGTAGAACTT
GGAAGTACCGATGACCACGGTAGCACCGCGGGTAGCAGCGATTGACTTCAGCAGCTTCTGGTGGAACTGA
CGGTTGGTCATGGTGGAGCAGATGGAGACACCAGCCACGGTACGAGCACGGTTCTTAGCGGAGATGGCGT
ATTTCAGGTTCATCTGAGTGATGGTGGGGATCACGTTACGCTTGGTGTAAGCGAACAGAGCGTCCTGGTC
CTCGTAGGACATGGAGTCGTAGTACAGACGAGCTTTGCCCCATTTGTTGAAGGGGAAGCCAGCGGACTTG
TCCAGGTTGTTCACGATCACTTGATTGGCGTTGATGCAACCACCGTCGTAGCAGTCGAAGTACTTGTCCA
CCACCTCGACCACGAACAGCAGCTGACGGATGTCGCACATGGTGGGCAAGTTGTAACGGTAGTAGTCGTA
GTCGGAGATAGCAGCGTTGCCGTCTTGAGCGAAGAAGAAGTGCTTCAGCTCGACGGAGGAGCCTTCTTTG
AAGAAGCCCTTGGACACGGCGAAATCGTAGAAGTCCTTGTTGAAATTGCCGGGCTTCACGGTCTGGAAGG
CCACGTTGTTAGTCAGGGCAGCCACGGAGAAGCAAGTGGTACGCTTGTCCAGCAGCAGGTTTCCGGAAGC
AGCATGCATAGCGGGGTCAGCAGCGTAGACCAGCAGCTCTTTGAAGGACAGACGAGAGGAGTGGAGGTTG
ACGTCCTGGTTATGCACGACACCCAGTTCACGGAAGTGGTAACCGGTGGACACCACGAAAGGGACACCGT
CCACGAAGATCTTGCGCACGAGAGGACCGAAGGAGGTTGGAGGGAACACAGTGGAGAACAGCACGTTGAA
GTTAGCGCAGTGCAGGATGCAACGGTCGTCCAGGCAGTTCACGCAGTTAGGATGGTAGGTCTGGTCCCAG
TACTTGAAGTAACGGTCGAACAGCTTCAGGCGTTCCTCGGTGAAATCGTACTTCAGCAAGTCCCACTTGA
TGTAAGGCTTGGTCAGGTCGGTGTCCACGTGAGACTCAGCGGTCAGAGCACGGGTCAGAGTCAGGATGGG
CATCAGCAGGGAGTAGTAAGAGTCCACCACGGGGACACCAGAACCAGGGGTAGTCTGGATGAAGTCGCCG
AAATCATACCAATTGCCGTTCAGGTCCTGGTTGTCCAGGGTCAGCACTCCCACGATACCAGCGTTACGCA
TAGCGTCGCAGAACTGCACAGTCTTGAGCAGAGCCTGACGCACACGCTCTCCCAGGTTAGCGTACACACG
CAGGATGTCGGGGTTCTCGACGAAGTCGTACCAATCCTTCTTGTTGAAGTAGTCGTCGTCACAGCAGTTG
TAGGTGACCAGGATCTCTTTCAGGGTGTCGCAGTTTCCCTCATCGAAGTGGCGCAGAGCGTACACCAGGT
CAGCCATGGTGTACTTGGTCAGACGCTGACGAGAGATGTGGGGCACCATGTCGCCGTCGATACGGAACTT
GAAGAAGTCGTGCTTAGCCACAGCGGGGCAGTCCTTCAGCAGGTTGTAGATAGTTTCCTCGTGCTGGTAG
TTGGAGAAGGTGTGACGCTTGACCACGAAGTAGGAGTCGATCAGGTTGTCGTCCTCGTCCTTCTCTTGGA
AGCGGCAGCAGTTGGTCTTGAGGAACTTAGCGAAACCGGCCACCTTGTCGTTGTAGATGTCGAAAGCACG
GTACACCACGTCGGTAGAGGTTCCAGTACCGCAAGGAGTCAGACGAGCAGCAGAGACACCGCACACACGG
TTCAGGAAGGACTGAGCGTCAGCAGACATGGTGGCTGGATCCGCGCCCGATGGTGGGACGGTATGAATAA
TCCGGAATATTTATAGGTTTTTTTATTACAAAACTGTTACGAAAACAGTAAAATACTTATTTATTTGCGA
GATGGTTATCATTTTAATTATCTCCATGATCTATTAATATTCCGGAGTAGGTCGATTTAAATCTTTAGAC
CATAGAGCGTTCACTTGACAGAGTGCCAGCCCTGGGACCGAACCCCGCGTTTATGAACAAACGACCCAAC
ACCCGTGCGTTTTATTCTGTCTTTTTATTGCCGTCATAGCGCGGGTTCCTTCCGGTATTGTCTCCTTCCG
TGTTTCAGTTAGCCTCGATAAAAACTTTAGACCATAGAGCGTTTAATTAACCTAGGCCAGATAACTTCGT
ATAATGTATGCTATACGAAGTTATGGTACCGCGGCCGCGTAGAGGATCTGTTGATCAGCAGTTCAACCTG
TTGATAGTACAAACAAAGCTGTAGCCAACCACTAGAACTATAGCTAGAGTCCTGGGCGAACAAACGATGC
TCGCCTTCCAGAAAACCGAGGATGCGAACCACTTCATCCGGGGTCAGCACCACCGGCAAGCGCCGCGACG
GCCGAGGTCTACCGATCTCCTGAAGCAAGGGCAGATCCGTGCACAGCACCTTGCCGTAGAAGAACAGCAA
GGCCGCCAATGCCTGACGATGCGTGGAGACCGAAACCTTGCGCTCGTTCGCCAGCCAGGACAGAAATGCC
TCGACTTCGCTGCTGCCCAAGGTTGCCGGGTGACGCACACCGTGGAAACGGATGAAGGCACAAACCCAGT
TGACATAAGCCTGTTCGGTTCGTAAACTGTAATGCAAGTAGCGTATGCGCTCACGCAACTGGTCCAGAAC
CTTGACCGAACGCAGCGGTGGTAACGGCGCAGTGGCGGTTTTCATGGCTTGTTATGACTGTTTTTTTGTA
CAGTCTATGCCTCGGGCATCCAAGCAGCAAGCGCGTTACGCCGTGGGTCGATGTTTGATGTTATGGAGCA
GCAACGATGTTACGCAGCAGCAACGATGTTACGCAGCAGGGCAGTCGCCCTAAAACAAAGTTAGGTGGCT
CAAGTATGGGCATCATTCGCACATGTAGGCTCGGCCCTGACCAAGTCAAATCCATGCGGGCTGCTCTTGA
TCTTTTCGGTCGTGAGTTCGGAGACGTAGCCACCTACTCCCAACATCAGCCGGACTCCGATTACCTCGGG
AACTTGCTCCGTAGTAAGACATTCATCGCGCTTGCTGCCTTCGACCAAGAAGCGGTTGTTGGCGCTCTCG
CGGCTTACGTTCTGCCCAAGTTTGAGCAGCCGCGTAGTGAGATCTATATCTATGATCTCGCAGTCTCCGG
CGAGCACCGGAGGCAGGGCATTGCCACCGCGCTCATCAATCTCCTCAAGCATGAGGCCAACGCGCTTGGT
GCTTATGTGATCTACGTGCAAGCAGATTACGGTGACGATCCCGCAGTGGCTCTCTATACAAAGTTGGGCA
TACGGGAAGAAGTGATGCACTTTGATATCGACCCAAGTACCGCCACCTAACAATTCGTTCAAGCCGAGAT
CGGCTTCCCGGCCGCGGAGTTGTTCGGTAAATTGTCACAACGCCGCGAATATAGTCTTTACCATGCCCTT
GGCCACGCCCCTCTTTAATACGACGGGCAATTTGCACTTCAGAAAATGAAGAGTTTGCTTTAGCCATAAC
AAAAGTCCAGTATGCTTTTTCACAGCATAACTGGACTGATTTCAGTTTACAACTATTCTGTCTAGTTTAA
GACTTTATTGTCATAGTTTAGATCTATTTTGTTCAGTTTAAGACTTTATTGTCCGCCCACACCCGCTTAC
GCAGGGCATCCATTTATTACTCAACCGTAACCGATTTTGCCAGGTTACGCGGCTGGTCTATGCGGTGTGA
AATACCGCACAGATGCGTAAGGAGAAAATACCGCATCAGGCGCTCTTCCGCTTCCTCGCTCACTGACTCG
CTGCGCTCGGTCGTTCGGCTGCGGCGAGCGGTATCAGCTCACTCAAAGGCGGTAATACGGTTATCCACAG
AATCAGGGGATAACGCAGGAAAGAACATGTGAGCAAAAGGCCAGCAAAAGGCCAGGAACCGTAAAAAGGC
CGCGTTGCTGGCGTTTTTCCATAGGCTCCGCCCCCCTGACGAGCATCACAAAAATCGACGCTCAAGTCAG
AGGTGGCGAAACCCGACAGGACTATAAAGATACCAGGCGTTTCCCCCTGGAAGCTCCCTCGTGCGCTCTC
CTGTTCCGACCCTGCCGCTTACCGGATACCTGTCCGCCTTTCTCCCTTCGGGAAGCGTGGCGCTTTCTCA
TAGCTCACGCTGTAGGTATCTCAGTTCGGTGTAGGTCGTTCGCTCCAAGCTGGGCTGTGTGCACGAACCC
CCCGTTCAGCCCGACCGCTGCGCCTTATCCGGTAACTATCGTCTTGAGTCCAACCCGGTAAGACACGACT
TATCGCCACTGGCAGCAGCCACTGGTAACAGGATTAGCAGAGCGAGGTATGTAGGCGGTGCTACAGAGTT
CTTGAAGTGGTGGCCTAACTACGGCTACACTAGAAGAATAGTATTTGGTATCTGCGCTCTGCTGAAGCCA
GTTACCTTCGGAAAAAGAGTTGGTAGCTCTTGATCCGGCAAACAAACCACCGCTGGTAGCGGTGGTTTTT
TTGTTTGCAAGCAGCAGATTACGCGCAGAAAAAAAGGATCTCAAGAAGATCCTTTGATCTTTTCTACGGG
GTCTGACGCTCAGTGGAACGAAAACTCACGTTAAGGGATTTTGGTCATGAGATTATCAAAAAGGATCTTC
ACCTAGATCCTTTTAAATTAAAAATGAAGTTTTAAATCAATCTAAAGTATATATGAGTAAACTTGGTCTG
ACAGTTACCAATGCTTAATCAGTGAGGCACCTATCTCAGCGATCTGTCTATTTCGTTCATCCATAGTTGC
CTGACTCCCCGTCGTGTAGATAACTACGATACGGGAGGGCTTACCATCTGGCCCCAGTGCTGCAATGATA
CCGCGAGACCCACGCTCACCGGCTCCAGATTTATCAGCAATAAACCAGCCAGCCGGAAGGGCCGAGCGCA
GAAGTGGTCCTGCAACTTTATCCGCCTCCATCCAGTCTATTAATTGTTGCCGGGAAGCTAGAGTAAGTAG
TTCGCCAGTTAATAGTTTGCGCAACGTTGTTGCCATTGCTACAGGCATCGTGGTGTCACGCTCGTCGTTT
GGTATGGCTTCATTCAGCTCCGGTTCCCAACGATCAAGGCGAGTTACATGATCCCCCATGTTGTGCAAAA
AAGCGGTTAGCTCCTTCGGTCCTCCGATCGTTGTCAGAAGTAAGTTGGCCGCAGTGTTATCACTCATGGT
TATGGCAGCACTGCATAATTCTCTTACTGTCATGCCATCCGTAAGATGCTTTTCTGTGACTGGTGAGTAC
TCAACCAAGTCATTCTGAGAATAGTGTATGCGGCGACCGAGTTGCTCTTGCCCGGCGTCAATACGGGATA
ATACCGCGCCACATAGCAGAACTTTAAAAGTGCTCATCATTGGAAAACGTTCTTCGGGGCGAAAACTCTC
AAGGATCTTACCGCTGTTGAGATCCAGTTCGATGTAACCCACTCGTGCACCCAACTGATCTTCAGCATCT
TTTACTTTCACCAGCGTTTCTGGGTGAGCAAAAACAGGAAGGCAAAATGCCGCAAAAAAGGGAATAAGGG
CGACACGGAAATGTTGAATACTCATACTCTTCCTTTTTCAATATTATTGAAGCATTTATCAGGGTTATTG
TCTCATGAGCGGATACATATTTGAATGTATTTAGAAAAATAAACAAATAGGGGTTCCGCGCACATTTCCC
CGAAAAGTGCCACCTAAATTGTAAGCGTTAATATTTTGTTAAAATTCGCGTTAAATTTTTGTTAAATCAG
CTCATTTTTTAACCAATAGGCCGAAATCGGCAAAATCCCTTATAAATCAAAAGAATAGACCGAGATAGGG
T
[37 nt withheld, positions 7702-7738]
AAGAACGTGGACTCCAACGTCAAAGG
[49 nt withheld, positions 7765-7813]
T
[91 nt withheld, positions 7815-7905]
G
[124 nt withheld, positions 7907-8030]
CCCATTCGCCATCAGGCTCTGGGAGGCAGAATAAATGATCATATCGTCAATTATTACCTCCACGGGGAGA
GCCTGAGCAAACTGGCCTCAGGCATTTGAGAAGCACACGGTCACACTGCTTCCGGTAGTCAATAAACCGG
TAAACCAGCAATAGACATAAGCGGCTATTTAACGACCCTGCCCTGAACCGACGACCGGGTCGAATTTGCT
TTCGAATTTCTGCCATTCATCCGCTTATTATCACTTATTCAGGCGTAGCAACCAGGCGTTTAAGGGCACC
AATAACTGCCTTAAAAAAATTACGCCCCGCCCTGCCACTCATCGCAGTACTGTTGTAATTCATTAAGCAT
TCTGCCGACATGGAAGCCATCACAAACGGCATGATGAACCTGAATCGCCAGCGGCATCAGCACCTTGTCG
CCTTGCGTATAATATTTGCCCATGGTGAAAACGGGGGCGAAGAAGTTGTCCATATTGGCCACGTTTAAAT
CAAAACTGGTGAAACTCACCCAGGGATTGGCTGAGACGAAAAACATATTCTCAATAAACCCTTTAGGGAA
ATAGGCCAGGTTTTCACCGTAACACGCCACATCTTGCGAATATATGTGTAGAAACTGCCGGAAATCGTCG
TGGTATTCACTCCAGAGCGATGAAAACGTTTCAGTTTGCTCATGGAAAACGGTGTAACAAGGGTGAACAC
TATCCCATATCACCAGCTCACCGTCTTTCATTGCCATACGGAATTCCGGATGAGCATTCATCAGGCGGGC
AAGAATGTGAATAAAGGCCGGATAAAACTTGTGCTTATTTTTCTTTACGGTCTTTAAAAAGGCCGTAATA
TCCAGCTGAACGGTCTGGTTATAGGTACATTGAGCAACTGACTGAAATGCCTCAAAATGTTCTTTACGAT
GCCATTGGGATATATCAACGGTGGTATATCCAGTGATTTTTTTCTCCATTTTAGCTTCCTTAGCTCCTGA
AAATCTCGATAACTCAAAAAATACGCCCGGTAGTGATCTTATTTCATTATGGTGAAAGTTGGAACCTCTT
ACGTGCCGATCAACGTCTCATTTTCGCCAAAAGTTGGCCCAGGGCTTCCCGGTATCAACAGGGACACCAG
GATTTATTTATTCTGCGAAGTGATCTTCCGTCACAGGTATTTATTCGGCGCAAAGTGCGTCGGGTGATGC
TGCCAACTTACTGATTTAGTGTATGATGGTGTTTTTGAGGTGCTCCAGTGGCTTCTGTTTCTATCAGCTG
TCCCTCCTGTTCAGTTCAGGCTGCAAATAAGCGTTGATATTCAGTCAATTACAAACATTAATAACGAAGA
GATGACAGAAAAATTTTCATTCTGTGACAGAGAAAAAGTAGCCGAAGATGACGGTTTGTCACATGGAGTT
GGCAGGATGTTTGATTAAAAACATAACAGGAAGAAAAATGCCCCGCTGTGGGCGGACAAAATAGTTGGGA
ACTGGGAGGGGTGGAAATGGAGTTTTTAAGGATTATTTAGGGAAGAGTGACAAAATAGATGGGAACTGGG
TGTAGCGTCGTAAGCTAATACGAAAATTAAAAATGACAAAATAGTTTGGAACTAGATTTCACTTATCTGG
TTCGGATCTCCTGATTGAAACATCAGGCATCATTAGGTTTTTAATTAACCCGTAGTGGCTATGGCAGGGC
TTGCCGCCCCGACGTTGGCTGCGAGCCCTGGGCCTTCACCCGAACTTGGGGGTTGGGGTGGGGAAAAGGA
AGAAACGCGGGCGTATTGGTCCCAATGGGGTCTCGGTGGGGTATCGACGTAACCCCGATTGAGATATAGA
TTTAAATCTTTAGACCATAGAGCGTTCACTTGACAGAGTGCCAGCCCTGGGACCGAACCCCGCGTTTATG
AACAAACGACCCAACACCCGTGCGTTTTATTCTGTCTTTTTATTGCCGTCATAGCGCGGGTTCCTTCCGG
TATTGTCTCCTTCCGTGTTTCAGTTAGCCTCGATAAAAACGTGCAATAGTATCCAGTTTTTAATTAACCC
GTAGTGGCTATGGCAGGGCTTGCCGCCCCGACGTTGGCTGCGAGCCCTGGGCCTTCACCCGAACTTGGGG
GTTGGGGTGGGGAAAAGGAAGAAACGCGGGCGTATTGGTCCCAATGGGGTCTCGGTGGGGTATCGACGTA
ACCCCGATTGAGATATAGATTTATTTAAATGGTTATGATAGTTATTGCTCAGCGGTGGCAGCAGCCAACT
CAGCTTCCTTTCGGGCTTTGTTAGCAGCCGGATCTTCTAGGCTCAAGCAGTGATCAGATCCAGACATGAT
AAGATACATTGATGAGTTTGGACAAACCACAACTAGAATGCAGTGAAAAAAATGCTTTATTTGTGAAATT
TGTGATGCTATTGCTTTATTTGTAACCATTATAAGCTGCAATAAACAAGTTAACAACAACAATTGCATTC
ATTTTATGTTTCAGGTTCAGGGGGAGGTGTGGGAGGTTTTTTAAAGCAAGTAAAACCTCTACAAATGTGG
TATGGCTGATTATGATCCTCTAGTACTTCTCGACAAGCTTTTACTGCAGCTTCACAGCGGAGTTAGCACG
CAGAGCAGTCACGATCAGGGGCCAAGCCAGGTTGGGAGAGTTGTCCATGGAGATCTCGGACAGCTGCACG
ATCTTGGAGTCAGCGTCCACCACTTGCTGGATCTCCCACAGAGCGGAAGCGTAGGTGAAGGTGGTGCCGT
CGCAAGTGTTCTTGTAGGTGTTGTAGTCGGGGATGACCACCATCAGCTTAGCAGCGGTGGTCAGAGGGAT
GATGTTCAGGGGCACGCAACCGTCACGAGCGTTGTTGATGATGTTGTTCAGAGCGTCGTTGTCCAGCTTG
CGGAGCATGGTGAACAGCATGGTCTGCATAGCGGAGGTCACTTTAGCACGCTTGTCCTCGGAACGAGCCT
GCTTGTACATCTGGGTCATAGCCTGGTCAGCCATCTTCTCGAGCTTGCGCTGCATAGCAGCGTCACGGTC
GAACTCGGACTTGGCCACGTTCAGGGACTTTTTCAGCTTCTTCAGCACCACCTCAGAGTCGCCGTTAGCC
ACAGCCTGCTCGTAAGCCTCTTGAGCGGTAGCGAAAGCAGCGTAGGAGGGCAGAGAGGAGAACTCGGAAG
CGATAGCGGAGCCACCAGATCCACCCTGCAGGGTAGCACGGTTGTCCAGCATCTCTTCGCACAGCTTGTT
GATGTCCACAGCACCTTGCATAGACAGCAGGACGGACAGCAGGGACACCATCTTCTCGAAAGCCTCGGTG
GTGTCCTTAGCCAGCAGGATGTCGTTGTGCAGTTGGACGCACTGAGCCCACAGCTTGCTGGAGGATTCCA
CACGCAGCTGTTGCAGCACAGACAGCAGCACCACGGAGGTGCACTTCACGTCGGACATCTTGGACATGGT
GGCTGGATCCGCGCCCGATGGTGGGACGGTATGAATAATCCGGAATATTTATAGGTTTTTTTATTACAAA
ACTGTTACGAAAACAGTAAAATACTTATTTATTTGCGAGATGGTTATCATTTTAATTATCTCCAT
